Addgene plasmid #157484: pD649-HAsp-PXDN(Trunc2)-COMP5AP-AviTag-9xHis
Purpose: Mammalian expression of cell-surface protein partial extracellular domain fused to COMP5AP-AviTag-9xHis. Protein is secreted from cells.
Depositing lab: Chris Garcia. Depositing organization: Stanford University. Publication: A Human IgSF Cell-Surface Interactome Reveals a Complex Network of Protein-Protein Interactions. Wojtowicz WM, Vielmetter J, Fernandes RA, Siepe DH, Eastman CL, Chisholm GB, Cox S, Klock H, Anderson PW, Rue SM, Miller JJ, Glaser SM, Bragstad ML, Vance J, Lam AW, Lesley SA, Zinn K, Garcia KC. Cell. 2020 Aug 20;182(4):1027-1043.e17. doi: 10.1016/j.cell.2020.07.025. PubMed 32822567.
Backbone
  Vector backbone: pD649
  Backbone size w/o insert (bp): 7153
  Vector type: Mammalian Expression
Growth in bacteria
  Bacterial resistance: Ampicillin, 100 μg/mL
  Growth temperature: 37°C
  Growth strain: DH5alpha
  Copy number: High Copy
Gene/Insert
  Gene/Insert name: PXDN
  Species: H. sapiens (human)
  Insert size (bp): 1752
  Entrez Gene: PXDN (a.k.a. ASGD7, COPOA, D2S448, D2S448E, MG50, PRG2, PXN, VPO, hsPxd01)
  Promoter: CMV/SP6
  Tag / fusion protein: COMP5AP-AviTag-9xHis (C terminal on backbone)
  Cloning method: Restriction Enzyme; 5′ cloning site GCGGCCGC (not destroyed); 3′ cloning site GGCGCGCC (not destroyed)
  Sequencing primers: 5′ ATTTAGGTGACACTATAG; 3′ CGTCGCACTCCATCACGGTG
Resource information
  A portion of this plasmid was derived from a plasmid made by: synthesis by ThermoFisher
Terms and licenses: Academic/Nonprofit Terms; Industry Terms: Not Available to Industry
Depositor comments: Some plasmids in this collection may have an IS4-like element ISVsa5 family transposase upstream of the CMV promoter.
How to cite: pD649-HAsp-PXDN(Trunc2)-COMP5AP-AviTag-9xHis was a gift from Chris Garcia (Addgene plasmid # 157484 ; http://n2t.net/addgene:157484 ; RRID:Addgene_157484)
