[The description below was written by a language model from this plasmid's Addgene catalogue record and pLannotate feature annotations shown in this document.]
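Description:
pD649-HAsp-PXDN(Trunc2)-COMP5AP-AviTag-9xHis is a mammalian expression plasmid built on the pD649 backbone for secreting a truncated portion of the extracellular region of human peroxidasin (PXDN) as a tagged, multimerised fusion protein. It is propagated in E. coli as a high-copy plasmid through a ColE1/pUC-type origin with ampicillin selection from a complete β-lactamase gene. The short KanR, lacZα, rrnB terminator and f1 ori matches in the feature table are only backbone remnants. A separate SV40 promoter/EM7 cassette drives puromycin N-acetyltransferase, followed by a small ble fragment and an SV40 poly(A) signal, which could in principle support puromycin selection in mammalian cells, though the record does not describe such use.

The expression unit begins with the CMV enhancer and promoter plus a fragment of CMV intron A, followed by an SP6 promoter that offers in vitro transcription and a sequencing primer site. The construct name indicates an HA signal peptide; the automated annotation instead labels a short stretch here as an IgH signal sequence fragment. The leader directs the PXDN fragment, cloned between retained NotI and AscI sites, into the secretory pathway. Downstream and in frame come a segment of rat cartilage oligomeric matrix protein, whose coiled coil assembles into pentamers, human placental alkaline phosphatase, an AviTag for enzymatic biotinylation, and a polyhistidine tag (named 9xHis, annotated as 8xHis), ending at a bGH poly(A) signal. Pentamerisation raises avidity for weak binding partners, while alkaline phosphatase gives an enzymatic readout. This makes the protein suited as a probe in screens for interactions between extracellular domains, such as the human IgSF cell-surface interactome study it derives from. The depositor notes that some plasmids in the collection may carry an IS4-like transposase upstream of the CMV promoter; none is annotated here.
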