Features (pLannotate 1.2.2; 24 found; start..end, strand, type, name):
    119..143     -  CDS            KanR (fragment): aminoglycoside phosphotransferase; aph(3')-Ia; confers resistance to kanamycin
    254..842     +  rep_origin     ori: high-copy-number ColE1/pMB1/pBR322/pUC origin of replication
   1067..1084    +  terminator     rrnB T2 terminator (fragment): transcription terminator T2 from the E. coli rrnB gene
   1109..1128    -  CDS            lacZα (fragment): LacZα fragment of β-galactosidase; lacZ fragment
   1584..1600    +  protein_bind   lac operator: The lac repressor binds to the lac operator to inhibit transcription in E. coli. This inhibition can be relieved by adding lactose or isopropyl-β-D-thiogalactopyranoside (IPTG). lac repressor encoded by lacI
   1843..2146    +  enhancer       CMV enhancer: human cytomegalovirus immediate early enhancer
   2147..2350    +  promoter       CMV promoter: human cytomegalovirus (CMV) immediate early promoter
   2486..2529    +  intron         CMV intron (fragment): modified intron A from human cytomegalovirus
   2581..2599    +  promoter       SP6 promoter: promoter for bacteriophage SP6 RNA polymerase
   2603..2640    +  CDS            IgH signal sequence (fragment): signal sequence from the mouse immunoglobulin heavy chain variable region
   2719..4500    +  CDS            PXDN (fragment): PXDN_HUMAN - Also known as KIAA0230, MG50, PRG2, VPO, VPO1. Experimental evidence at protein level: Swiss-Prot protein existence level 1. Displays low peroxidase activity and is likely to participate in H(2)O(2) metabolism and peroxidative reactions in the cardiovascular system. Plays a role in extracellular matrix formation. From Homo sapiens (Human).
   4597..4776    +  CDS            Comp (fragment): COMP_RAT - Experimental evidence at protein level: Swiss-Prot protein existence level 1. May play a role in the structural integrity of cartilage via its interaction with other extracellular matrix proteins such as the collagens and fibronectin. Can mediate the interaction of chondrocytes with the cartilage extracellular matrix through interaction with cell surface integrin receptors. Could play a role in the pathogenesis of osteoarthritis. Potent suppressor of apoptosis in both primary chondrocytes and transformed cells. Suppresses apoptosis by blocking the activation of caspase-3 and by indu
   4764..6216    +  CDS            SEAP (fragment): secreted alkaline phosphatase from human placenta The natural enzyme has a C-terminal transmembrane sequence that is replaced by a GPI anchor.
   6241..6282    +  CDS            AviTag™ (fragment): peptide tag that allows for enzymatic biotinylation
   6286..6309    +  CDS            8xHis: 8xHis affinity tag
   6455..6566    +  polyA_signal   bGH poly(A) signal: bovine growth hormone polyadenylation signal
   6567..6675    +  rep_origin     f1 ori (fragment): f1 bacteriophage origin of replication; arrow indicates direction of (+) strand synthesis
   6689..7018    +  promoter       SV40 promoter: SV40 enhancer and early promoter
   7066..7113    +  promoter       EM7 promoter: synthetic bacterial promoter&nbsp
   7132..7731    +  CDS            PuroR (fragment): puromycin N-acetyltransferase; pac from Streptomyces; confers resistance to puromycin
   7741..7866    +  CDS            ble (fragment): BLE_KLEPN - Experimental evidence at protein level: Swiss-Prot protein existence level 1. Binding protein with a strong affinity to the bleomycin family of antibiotics. Binds to CL990; an antimitotic-antibiotic compound. From Klebsiella pneumoniae.
   7861..7982    +  polyA_signal   SV40 poly(A) signal: SV40 polyadenylation signal
   8035..8895    -  CDS            AmpR: β-lactamase; bla; confers resistance to ampicillin, carbenicillin, and related antibiotics
   8898..89      -  promoter       AmpR promoter (fragment) (across the origin): bla
>Addgene plasmid #157484 | pD649-HAsp-PXDN(Trunc2)-COMP5AP-AviTag-9xHis | depositor full sequence | sequence record 304077 | Full Sequence
TTTCAATATTATTGAAGCATTTATCAGGGTTATTGTCTCATGAGCGGATACATATTTGAATGTATTTAGA
AAAATAAACAAATAGGGGTCAGTGTTACAACCAATTAACCAATTCTGAACATTATCGCGAGCCCATTTAT
ACCTGAATATGGCTCATAACACCCCTTGCTCATGACCAAAATCCCTTAACGTGAGTTACGCGCGCGTCGT
TCCACTGAGCGTCAGACCCCGTAGAAAAGATCAAAGGATCTTCTTGAGATCCTTTTTTTCTGCGCGTAAT
CTGCTGCTTGCAAACAAAAAAACCACCGCTACCAGCGGTGGTTTGTTTGCCGGATCAAGAGCTACCAACT
CTTTTTCCGAAGGTAACTGGCTTCAGCAGAGCGCAGATACCAAATACTGTTCTTCTAGTGTAGCCGTAGT
TAGCCCACCACTTCAAGAACTCTGTAGCACCGCCTACATACCTCGCTCTGCTAATCCTGTTACCAGTGGC
TGCTGCCAGTGGCGATAAGTCGTGTCTTACCGGGTTGGACTCAAGACGATAGTTACCGGATAAGGCGCAG
CGGTCGGGCTGAACGGGGGGTTCGTGCACACAGCCCAGCTTGGAGCGAACGACCTACACCGAACTGAGAT
ACCTACAGCGTGAGCTATGAGAAAGCGCCACGCTTCCCGAAGGGAGAAAGGCGGACAGGTATCCGGTAAG
CGGCAGGGTCGGAACAGGAGAGCGCACGAGGGAGCTTCCAGGGGGAAACGCCTGGTATCTTTATAGTCCT
GTCGGGTTTCGCCACCTCTGACTTGAGCGTCGATTTTTGTGATGCTCGTCAGGGGGGCGGAGCCTATGGA
AAAACGCCAGCAACGCGGCCTTTTTACGGTTCCTGGCCTTTTGCTGGCCTTTTGCTCACATGTTCTTTCC
TGCGTTATCCCCTGATTCTGTGGATAACCGTATTACCGCCTTTGAGTGAGCTGATACCGCTCGCCGCAGC
CGAACGACCGAGCGCAGCGAGTCAGTGAGCGAGGAAGCGGAAGGCGAGAGTAGGGAACTGCCAGGCATCA
AACTAAGCAGAAGGCCCCTGACGGATGGCCTTTTTGCGTTTCTACAAACTCTTTCTGTGTTGTAAAACGA
CGGCCAGTCTTAAGCTCGGGCCCCCTGGGCGGTTCTGATAACGAGTAATCGTTAATCCGCAAATAACGTA
AAAACCCGCTTCGGCGGGTTTTTTTATGGGGGGAGTTTAGGGAAAGAGCATTTGTCAGAATATTTAAGGG
CGCCTGTCACTTTGCTTGATATATGAGAATTATTTAACCTTATAAATGAGAAAAAAGCAACGCACTTTAA
ATAAGATACGTTGCTTTTTCGATTGATGAACACCTATAATTAAACTATTCATCTATTATTTATGATTTTT
TGTATATACAATATTTCTAGTTTGTTAAAGAGAATTAAGAAAATAAATCTCGAAAATAATAAAGGGAAAA
TCAGTTTTTGATATCAAAATTATACATGTCAACGATAATACAAAATATAATACAAACTATAAGATGTTAT
CAGTATTTATTATCATTTAGAATAAATTTTGTGTCGCCCTTAATTGTGAGCGGATAACAATTACGAGCTT
CATGCACAGTGGCGTTGACTCAATATTGGCCATTAGCCATATTATTCATTGGTTATATAGCATAAATCAA
TATTGGCTATTGGCCATTGCATACGTTGTATCTATATCATAATATGTACATTTATATTGGCTCATGTCCA
ATATGACCGCCATGTTGGCATTGATTATTGACTAGTTATTAATAGTAATCAATTACGGGGTCATTAGTTC
ATAGCCCATATATGGAGTTCCGCGTTACATAACTTACGGTAAATGGCCCGCCTGGCTGACCGCCCAACGA
CCCCCGCCCATTGACGTCAATAATGACGTATGTTCCCATAGTAACGCCAATAGGGACTTTCCATTGACGT
CAATGGGTGGAGTATTTACGGTAAACTGCCCACTTGGCAGTACATCAAGTGTATCATATGCCAAGTACGC
CCCCTATTGACGTCAATGACGGTAAATGGCCCGCCTGGCATTATGCCCAGTACATGACCTTATGGGACTT
TCCTACTTGGCAGTACATCTACGTATTAGTCATCGCTATTACCATGGTGATGCGGTTTTGGCAGTACATC
AATGGGCGTGGATAGCGGTTTGACTCACGGGGATTTCCAAGTCTCCACCCCATTGACGTCAATGGGAGTT
TGTTTTGGCACCAAAATCAACGGGACTTTCCAAAATGTCGTAACAACTCCGCCCCATTGACGCAAATGGG
CGGTAGGCGTGTACGGTGGGAGGTCTATATAAGCAGAGCTCGTTTAGTGAACCGTCAGATCGCCTGGAGA
CGCCATCCACGCTGTTTTGACCTCCATAGAAGACACCGGGACCGATCCAGCCTCCGCGGCCGGGAACGGT
GCATTGGAACGCGGATTCCCCGTGCCAAGAGTGACGTAAGTACCGCCTATAGAGTCTATAGGCCCACCCC
CTTGGCTTCGTTAGAACGCGGCTACAATTAATACATAACCTTATGTATCATACACATACGATTTAGGTGA
CACTATAGAATAACATCCACTTTGCCTTTCTCTCCACAGGTGTCCACTCCCAGGTCCAACTGCACCTCGG
TTCTATCGAAAACGCGCCTGCTAGCGCCACCATGAAGACCATCATTGCCCTGAGCTACATCTTCTGCCTG
GTGTTCGCTGCGGCCGCCGTTGTTGCTCAAAAACCTGGCGCTGGCTGCCCTAGCAGATGCCTGTGTTTTA
GAACCACCGTGCGGTGCATGCATCTGCTGCTGGAAGCTGTTCCTGCCGTGGCTCCTCAGACCTCCATCCT
GGACCTGCGGTTCAACCGGATCAGAGAAATCCAGCCTGGCGCCTTCAGACGGCTGAGAAACCTGAATACC
CTGCTGCTGAACAACAACCAGATCAAGAGAATCCCCAGCGGCGCCTTCGAGGACCTGGAAAATCTGAAGT
ACCTGTACCTCTACAAGAACGAGATCCAGAGCATCGACCGGCAGGCCTTCAAAGGACTGGCTTCCCTGGA
ACAGCTGTACCTGCACTTCAATCAGATCGAGACACTGGACCCCGACAGCTTTCAGCATCTGCCCAAGCTG
GAACGGCTGTTTCTGCACAACAACAGAATCACCCACCTGGTGCCAGGCACCTTCAACCACCTGGAATCCA
TGAAGCGGCTGCGGCTGGATAGCAACACCCTGCACTGTGATTGCGAGATCCTGTGGCTGGCCGACCTGCT
GAAAACATACGCCGAGTCTGGAAATGCCCAGGCCGCTGCCATCTGCGAGTACCCTAGAAGAATCCAGGGC
AGAAGCGTGGCCACCATCACACCCGAGGAACTGAATTGCGAGAGGCCCAGAATCACAAGCGAGCCCCAGG
ATGCCGATGTGACAAGCGGCAACACCGTGTACTTCACCTGTAGAGCCGAGGGCAACCCCAAGCCTGAGAT
CATCTGGCTGCGCAACAACAACGAGCTGAGCATGAAGACCGACAGCAGACTGAACCTGCTGGACGACGGC
ACCCTGATGATCCAGAACACCCAAGAGACAGACCAGGGCATCTACCAGTGCATGGCCAAGAATGTGGCCG
GCGAAGTGAAAACCCAAGAAGTGACCCTGAGATACTTCGGCAGCCCCGCCAGACCTACCTTTGTGATCCA
GCCTCAGAACACCGAGGTGCTCGTGGGAGAGTCTGTGACACTGGAATGTAGCGCCACAGGACACCCTCCA
CCTAGAATCAGCTGGACCAGAGGCGATAGAACCCCTCTGCCTGTGGACCCCAGAGTGAATATCACACCTT
CTGGCGGCCTGTACATCCAGAACGTGGTGCAAGGCGATAGCGGCGAGTATGCCTGCAGCGCCACCAACAA
TATCGATTCTGTGCACGCCACCGCCTTCATCATTGTGCAGGCCCTGCCTCAGTTCACCGTGACACCTCAG
GATAGAGTGGTCATCGAGGGCCAGACCGTGGATTTTCAGTGCGAGGCCAAGGGCAATCCTCCTCCTGTGA
TCGCTTGGACAAAAGGCGGCTCCCAGCTGTCCGTGGATAGAAGGCATCTGGTGCTGAGCAGCGGCACACT
GAGAATTAGCGGAGTGGCCCTGCACGATCAGGGCCAGTATGAGTGTCAGGCCGTGAACATCATCGGCAGC
CAGAAAGTGGTGGCCCACCTGACAGTGCAGCCTAGAGTGACCCCTGTGTTCGCCAGCATTCCTAGCGATA
CCACAGTGGAAGTGGGCGCCAATGTGCAGCTGCCTTGTTCTAGTCAGGGCGAGCCTGAGCCTGCCATCAC
ATGGAACAAAGACGGCGTGCAAGTGACCGAGAGCGGCAAGTTTCATATCAGCCCTGAGGGCTTCCTGACC
ATCAATGATGTGGGACCTGCCGACGCCGGCAGATATGAGTGTGTGGCCAGAAATACCATCGGCTCCGCCT
CCGTGTCCATGGTGCTTTCTGGCGCGCCGGAAGATCAAGTTGATCCAAGATTGATTGATGGCAAGGGCGG
ATCTCTGGAGGTGCTGTTCCAGGGACCAGGCGGAAGCGGCAATCCCGGCGGCGATCTGGCCCCCCAGATG
CTGCGCGAGCTGCAGGAGACCAATGCCGCCCTGCAGGACGTGCGCGAGCTGCTGCGCCACCGCGTGAAGG
AGATCACCTTCCTGAAGAACACCGTGATGGAGTGCGACGCCTGCGGTATGCAGCCCTCTAGAGGCTCCGG
CTCCATCATCCCAGTTGAGGAGGAGAACCCGGACTTCTGGAACCGCGAGGCAGCCGAGGCCCTGGGTGCC
GCCAAGAAGCTGCAGCCTGCACAGACAGCCGCCAAGAACCTCATCATCTTCCTGGGCGATGGGATGGGGG
TGTCTACGGTGACAGCTGCCAGGATCCTAAAAGGGCAGAAGAAGGACAAACTGGGGCCTGAGATACCCCT
GGCCATGGACCGCTTCCCATATGTGGCTCTGTCCAAGACATACAATGTAGACAAACATGTGCCAGACAGT
GGAGCCACAGCCACGGCCTACCTGTGCGGGGTCAAGGGCAACTTCCAGACCATTGGCTTGAGTGCAGCCG
CCCGCTTTAACCAGTGCAACACGACACGCGGCAACGAGGTCATCTCCGTGATGAATCGGGCCAAGAAAGC
AGGGAAGTCAGTGGGAGTGGTAACCACCACACGAGTGCAGCACGCCTCGCCAGCCGGCACCTACGCCCAC
ACGGTGAACCGCAACTGGTACTCGGACGCCGACGTGCCTGCCTCGGCCCGCCAGGAGGGGTGCCAGGACA
TCGCTACGCAGCTCATCTCCAACATGGACATTGACGTGATCCTAGGTGGAGGCCGAAAGTACATGTTTCG
CATGGGAACCCCAGACCCTGAGTACCCAGATGACTACAGCCAAGGTGGGACCAGGCTGGACGGGAAGAAT
CTGGTGCAGGAATGGCTGGCGAAGCGCCAGGGTGCCCGGTATGTGTGGAACCGCACTGAGCTCATGCAGG
CTTCCCTGGACCCGTCTGTGACCCATCTCATGGGTCTCTTTGAGCCTGGAGACATGAAATACGAGATCCA
CCGAGACTCCACACTGGACCCCTCCCTGATGGAGATGACAGAGGCTGCCCTGCGCCTGCTGAGCAGGAAC
CCCCGCGGCTTCTTCCTCTTCGTGGAGGGTGGTCGCATCGACCATGGTCATCATGAAAGCAGGGCTTACC
GGGCACTGACTGAGACGATCATGTTCGACGACGCCATTGAGAGGGCGGGCCAGCTCACCAGCGAGGAGGA
CACGCTGAGCCTCGTCACTGCCGACCACTCCCACGTCTTCTCCTTCGGAGGCTACCCCCTGCGAGGGAGC
TCCATCTTCGGGCTGGCCCCTGGCAAGGCCCGGGACAGGAAGGCCTACACGGTCCTCCTATACGGAAACG
GTCCAGGCTATGTGCTCAAGGACGGCGCCCGGCCGGATGTTACCGAGAGCGAGAGCGGGAGCCCCGAGTA
TCGGCAGCAGTCAGCAGTGCCCCTGGACGAAGAGACCCACGCAGGCGAGGACGTGGCGGTGTTCGCGCGC
GGCCCGCAGGCGCACCTGGTTCACGGCGTGCAGGAGCAGACCTTCATAGCGCACGTCATGGCCTTCGCCG
CCTGCCTGGAGCCCTACACCGCCTGCGACCTGGCGCCCCCCGCCGGCACCACCGACGCCGCGCACCCGGG
TGGCGGAGGACTGAACGACATCTTCGAGGCTCAGAAAATCGAATGGCACGAACATCACCATCACCATCAC
CATCACCATTAAGGCCGGCCTGTAGTCACTGGCACAACGCGTTACCCGGTAAGCCAATCGGGTATACACG
GTCGTCATACTGCAGACAGGGTTCTTCTACTTTGCAAGATAGTCTTGAGTAGTAAAATAAATAGATAGAG
AAAATCAGCCTCGACTGTGCCTTCTAGTTGCCAGCCATCTGTTGTTTGCCCCTCCCCCGTGCCTTCCTTG
ACCCTGGAAGGTGCCACTCCCACTGTCCTTTCCTAATAAAATGAGGAAATTGCATCACAACACTCAACCC
TATCTCGGTCTATTCTTTTGATTTATAAGGGATTTTGCCGATTTCGGCCTATTGGTTAAAAAATGAGCTG
ATTTAACAAAAATTTAACGCGAATTAATTCTGTGGAATGTGTGTCAGTTAGGGTGTGGAAAGTCCCCAGG
CTCCCCAGCAGGCAGAAGTATGCAAAGCATGCATCTCAATTAGTCAGCAACCAGGTGTGGAAAGTCCCCA
GGCTCCCCAGCAGGCAGAAGTATGCAAAGCATGCATCTCAATTAGTCAGCAACCATAGTCCCGCCCCTAA
CTCCGCCCATCCCGCCCCTAACTCCGCCCAGTTCCGCCCATTCTCCGCCCCATGGCTGACTAATTTTTTT
TATTTATGCAGAGGCCGAGGCCGCCTCTGCCTCTGAGCTATTCCAGAAGTAGTGAGGAGGCTTTTTTGGA
GGCCTAGGCTTTTGCAAAAAGCTCCCGGGAGCTTGTATATCCATTTTCGGATCTGATCAGCACGTGTTGA
CAATTAATCATCGGCATAGTATATCGGCATAGTATAATACGACAAGGTGAGGAACTAAACCATGACCGAG
TACAAGCCCACGGTGCGCCTCGCCACCCGCGACGACGTCCCCAGGGCCGTACGCACCCTCGCCGCCGCGT
TCGCCGACTACCCCGCCACGCGCCACACCGTCGATCCGGACCGCCACATCGAGCGGGTCACCGAGCTGCA
AGAACTCTTCCTCACGCGCGTCGGGCTCGACATCGGCAAGGTGTGGGTCGCGGACGACGGCGCCGCGGTG
GCGGTCTGGACCACGCCGGAGAGCGTCGAAGCGGGGGCGGTGTTCGCCGAGATCGGCCCGCGCATGGCCG
AGTTGAGCGGTTCCCGGCTGGCCGCGCAGCAACAGATGGAAGGCCTCCTGGCGCCGCACCGGCCCAAGGA
GCCCGCGTGGTTCCTGGCCACCGTCGGCGTCTCGCCCGACCACCAGGGCAAGGGTCTGGGCAGCGCCGTC
GTGCTCCCCGGAGTGGAGGCGGCCGAGCGCGCCGGGGTGCCCGCCTTCCTGGAGACATCCGCGCCCCGCA
ACCTCCCCTTCTACGAGCGGCTCGGCTTCACCGTCACCGCCGACGTCGAGGTGCCCGAAGGACCGCGCAC
CTGGTGCATGACCCGCAAGCCCGGTGCCTGACACGTGCTACGAGATTTCGATTCCACCGCCGCCTTCTAT
GAAAGGTTGGGCTTCGGAATCGTTTTCCGGGACGCCGGCTGGATGATCCTCCAGCGCGGGGATCTCATGC
TGGAGTTCTTCGCCCACCCCAACTTGTTTATTGCAGCTTATAATGGTTACAAATAAAGCAATAGCATCAC
AAATTTCACAAATAAAGCATTTTTTTCACTGCATTCTAGTTGTGGTTTGTCCAAACTCATCAATGTATCT
TATCATGTCTGTATACCGTCGACCTCTAGCTAGAGCTTGGCGTAATCATGGTCATTACCAATGCTTAATC
AGTGAGGCACCTATCTCAGCGATCTGTCTATTTCGTTCATCCATAGTTGCCTGACTCCCCGTCGTGTAGA
TAACTACGATACGGGAGGGCTTACCATCTGGCCCCAGCGCTGCGATGATACCGCGAGAACCACGCTCACC
GGCTCCGGATTTATCAGCAATAAACCAGCCAGCCGGAAGGGCCGAGCGCAGAAGTGGTCCTGCAACTTTA
TCCGCCTCCATCCAGTCTATTAATTGTTGCCGGGAAGCTAGAGTAAGTAGTTCGCCAGTTAATAGTTTGC
GCAACGTTGTTGCCATCGCTACAGGCATCGTGGTGTCACGCTCGTCGTTTGGTATGGCTTCATTCAGCTC
CGGTTCCCAACGATCAAGGCGAGTTACATGATCCCCCATGTTGTGCAAAAAAGCGGTTAGCTCCTTCGGT
CCTCCGATCGTTGTCAGAAGTAAGTTGGCCGCAGTGTTATCACTCATGGTTATGGCAGCACTGCATAATT
CTCTTACTGTCATGCCATCCGTAAGATGCTTTTCTGTGACTGGTGAGTACTCAACCAAGTCATTCTGAGA
ATAGTGTATGCGGCGACCGAGTTGCTCTTGCCCGGCGTCAATACGGGATAATACCGCGCCACATAGCAGA
ACTTTAAAAGTGCTCATCATTGGAAAACGTTCTTCGGGGCGAAAACTCTCAAGGATCTTACCGCTGTTGA
GATCCAGTTCGATGTAACCCACTCGTGCACCCAACTGATCTTCAGCATCTTTTACTTTCACCAGCGTTTC
TGGGTGAGCAAAAACAGGAAGGCAAAATGCCGCAAAAAAGGGAATAAGGGCGACACGGAAATGTTGAATA
CTCATATTCTTCCTT
