>Addgene plasmid #157484 | pD649-HAsp-PXDN(Trunc2)-COMP5AP-AviTag-9xHis | depositor partial sequence | sequence record 304078 | insert (extracellular domain truncation)
GTTGTTGCTCAAAAACCTGGCGCTGGCTGCCCTAGCAGATGCCTGTGTTTTAGAACCACCGTGCGGTGCA
TGCATCTGCTGCTGGAAGCTGTTCCTGCCGTGGCTCCTCAGACCTCCATCCTGGACCTGCGGTTCAACCG
GATCAGAGAAATCCAGCCTGGCGCCTTCAGACGGCTGAGAAACCTGAATACCCTGCTGCTGAACAACAAC
CAGATCAAGAGAATCCCCAGCGGCGCCTTCGAGGACCTGGAAAATCTGAAGTACCTGTACCTCTACAAGA
ACGAGATCCAGAGCATCGACCGGCAGGCCTTCAAAGGACTGGCTTCCCTGGAACAGCTGTACCTGCACTT
CAATCAGATCGAGACACTGGACCCCGACAGCTTTCAGCATCTGCCCAAGCTGGAACGGCTGTTTCTGCAC
AACAACAGAATCACCCACCTGGTGCCAGGCACCTTCAACCACCTGGAATCCATGAAGCGGCTGCGGCTGG
ATAGCAACACCCTGCACTGTGATTGCGAGATCCTGTGGCTGGCCGACCTGCTGAAAACATACGCCGAGTC
TGGAAATGCCCAGGCCGCTGCCATCTGCGAGTACCCTAGAAGAATCCAGGGCAGAAGCGTGGCCACCATC
ACACCCGAGGAACTGAATTGCGAGAGGCCCAGAATCACAAGCGAGCCCCAGGATGCCGATGTGACAAGCG
GCAACACCGTGTACTTCACCTGTAGAGCCGAGGGCAACCCCAAGCCTGAGATCATCTGGCTGCGCAACAA
CAACGAGCTGAGCATGAAGACCGACAGCAGACTGAACCTGCTGGACGACGGCACCCTGATGATCCAGAAC
ACCCAAGAGACAGACCAGGGCATCTACCAGTGCATGGCCAAGAATGTGGCCGGCGAAGTGAAAACCCAAG
AAGTGACCCTGAGATACTTCGGCAGCCCCGCCAGACCTACCTTTGTGATCCAGCCTCAGAACACCGAGGT
GCTCGTGGGAGAGTCTGTGACACTGGAATGTAGCGCCACAGGACACCCTCCACCTAGAATCAGCTGGACC
AGAGGCGATAGAACCCCTCTGCCTGTGGACCCCAGAGTGAATATCACACCTTCTGGCGGCCTGTACATCC
AGAACGTGGTGCAAGGCGATAGCGGCGAGTATGCCTGCAGCGCCACCAACAATATCGATTCTGTGCACGC
CACCGCCTTCATCATTGTGCAGGCCCTGCCTCAGTTCACCGTGACACCTCAGGATAGAGTGGTCATCGAG
GGCCAGACCGTGGATTTTCAGTGCGAGGCCAAGGGCAATCCTCCTCCTGTGATCGCTTGGACAAAAGGCG
GCTCCCAGCTGTCCGTGGATAGAAGGCATCTGGTGCTGAGCAGCGGCACACTGAGAATTAGCGGAGTGGC
CCTGCACGATCAGGGCCAGTATGAGTGTCAGGCCGTGAACATCATCGGCAGCCAGAAAGTGGTGGCCCAC
CTGACAGTGCAGCCTAGAGTGACCCCTGTGTTCGCCAGCATTCCTAGCGATACCACAGTGGAAGTGGGCG
CCAATGTGCAGCTGCCTTGTTCTAGTCAGGGCGAGCCTGAGCCTGCCATCACATGGAACAAAGACGGCGT
GCAAGTGACCGAGAGCGGCAAGTTTCATATCAGCCCTGAGGGCTTCCTGACCATCAATGATGTGGGACCT
GCCGACGCCGGCAGATATGAGTGTGTGGCCAGAAATACCATCGGCTCCGCCTCCGTGTCCATGGTGCTTT
CT
